Addgene plasmid #132291: pDONR221-NIPAL3
Purpose: Gateway entry clone with codon-optimized ORF sequence for subcloning into custom expression vectors
Depositing lab: RESOLUTE Consortium & Giulio Superti-Furga. Depositing organization: CeMM Research Center for Molecular Medicine. Publication: The RESOLUTE consortium: unlocking SLC transporters for drug discovery. Superti-Furga G, Lackner D, Wiedmer T, Ingles-Prieto A, Barbosa B, Girardi E, Goldmann U, Gurtl B, Klavins K, Klimek C, Lindinger S, Lineiro-Retes E, Muller AC, Onstein S, Redinger G, Reil D, Sedlyarov V, Wolf G, Crawford M, Everley R, ... Steppan CM. Nat Rev Drug Discov. 2020 Jul;19(7):429-430. doi: 10.1038/d41573-020-00056-6. PubMed 32265506.
Backbone
  Vector backbone: pDONR221
  Backbone manufacturer: Thermo Fisher Scientific
  Backbone size w/o insert (bp): 2550
  Vector type: Mammalian Expression
Growth in bacteria
  Bacterial resistance: Kanamycin, 50 μg/mL
  Growth temperature: 37°C
  Growth strain: Stbl3
  Copy number: High Copy
Gene/Insert
  Gene/Insert name: NIPAL3 (alt name: DJ462O23.2, NPAL3)
  Species: H. sapiens (human)
  Insert size (bp): 1218
  Entrez Gene: NIPAL3 (a.k.a. NPAL3, DJ462O23.2, RP3-462O23.3, DKFZp686E22155)
  Cloning method: Gateway Cloning
  Sequencing primers: 5′ M13-fwd; 3′ M13-rev
Terms and licenses: Academic/Nonprofit Terms; Industry Terms
Depositor comments: For more information on the full Resolute plasmid collection, please see www.addgene.org/depositor-collections/re-solute/. Please provide your feedback on this plasmid to the RESOLUTE consortium by filling out their RESOLUTE repository feedback form: https://forms.office.com/Pages/ResponsePage.aspx?id=0e05yklzmkS7rjFGQL4N7z4feCLQvEJAmVcOCM_u885UN1JJRko0Ukg4TVQwNTZLOUxPQVJWT1NHUCQlQCN0PWcu
How to cite: pDONR221-NIPAL3 was a gift from RESOLUTE Consortium & Giulio Superti-Furga (Addgene plasmid # 132291 ; http://n2t.net/addgene:132291 ; RRID:Addgene_132291)
