[The description below was written by a language model from this plasmid's Addgene catalogue record and pLannotate feature annotations shown in this document.]
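Description:
pDONR221-NIPAL3 is a Gateway entry clone built on the pDONR221 backbone, carrying a codon-optimized open reading frame for human NIPAL3 (also known as NPAL3). It belongs to a large consortium collection of clones aimed at studying solute carrier transporters. The plasmid is about 3.8 kb in total, with a 1,218 bp insert, and is propagated in E. coli from a high-copy ColE1/pUC-type origin under kanamycin selection conferred by an aminoglycoside phosphotransferase gene.

The NIPAL3 coding sequence lies between attL1 and attL2 sites, the recombination sites that result once an ORF has been captured in a donor vector. These sites allow directional, frame-preserving transfer of the ORF into any attR-containing destination vector through an LR Clonase reaction. Although the catalogue lists the vector type as mammalian expression, the annotated features show no eukaryotic promoter or polyadenylation signal, so the clone is a shuttle intermediate rather than an expression construct; expression elements and any tags would come from the chosen destination vector. The rrnB T1 and T2 terminators upstream of attL1 insulate the insert from read-through transcription from the backbone in bacteria. A T7 promoter sits just beyond attL2, oriented toward the insert on the opposite strand. Short lacI and lacZα fragments are backbone remnants with no evident functional role. M13 forward and reverse primer sites flank the cassette for sequence verification. No epitope tags or reporters are annotated, and the record does not state whether the ORF retains a stop codon. The intended use is subcloning of NIPAL3 into custom expression vectors.
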