Features (pLannotate 1.2.2; 10 found; start..end, strand, type, name):
    121..213     +  CDS            lacI (fragment): lac repressor; lacI; The lac repressor binds to the lac operator to inhibit transcription in E. coli. This inhibition can be relieved by adding lactose or isopropyl-β-D-thiogalactopyranoside (IPTG).
    268..295     -  terminator     rrnB T2 terminator: transcription terminator T2 from the E. coli rrnB gene
    427..470     +  terminator     rrnB T1 terminator: Escherichia coli rrnB; transcription terminator T1 from the E. coli rrnB gene
    517..553     -  CDS            lacZα (fragment): LacZα fragment of β-galactosidase; lacZ fragment
    569..668     +  protein_bind   attL1: mutant version of attL; recombination site for the Gateway® LR reaction LR Clonase™
    674..1891    +  CDS            NIPAL3: NPAL3_HUMAN - Also known as NPAL3. Experimental evidence at protein level: Swiss-Prot protein existence level 1. From Homo sapiens (Human).
   1893..1992    -  protein_bind   attL2: mutant version of attL; recombination site for the Gateway® LR reaction LR Clonase™
   2010..2028    -  promoter       T7 promoter: promoter for bacteriophage T7 RNA polymerase
   2162..2971    +  CDS            KanR: aminoglycoside phosphotransferase; aph(3')-Ia; confers resistance to kanamycin in bacteria or G418 (Geneticin®) in eukaryotes
   3118..3706    +  rep_origin     ori: high-copy-number ColE1/pMB1/pBR322/pUC origin of replication
>Addgene plasmid #132291 | pDONR221-NIPAL3 | addgene full sequence | sequence record 263070 | Addgene NGS Result
CTTTCCTGCGTTATCCCCTGATTCTGTGGATAACCGTATTACCGCCTTTGAGTGAGCTGATACCGCTCGC
CGCAGCCGAACGACCGAGCGCAGCGAGTCAGTGAGCGAGGAAGCGGAAGAGCGCCCAATACGCAAACCGC
CTCTCCCCGCGCGTTGGCCGATTCATTAATGCAGCTGGCACGACAGGTTTCCCGACTGGAAAGCGGGCAG
TGAGCGCAACGCAATTAATACGCGTACCGCTAGCCAGGAAGAGTTTGTAGAAACGCAAAAAGGCCATCCG
TCAGGATGGCCTTCTGCTTAGTTTGATGCCTGGCAGTTTATGGCGGGCGTCCTGCCCGCCACCCTCCGGG
CCGTTGCTTCACAACGTTCAAATCCGCTCCCGGCGGATTTGTCCTACTCAGGAGAGCGTTCACCGACAAA
CAACAGATAAAACGAAAGGCCCAGTCTTCCGACTGAGCCTTTCGTTTTATTTGATGCCTGGCAGTTCCCT
ACTCTCGCGTTAACGCTAGCATGGATGTTTTCCCAGTCACGACGTTGTAAAACGACGGCCAGTCTTAAGC
TCGGGCCCCAAATAATGATTTTATTTTGACTGATAGTGACCTGTTCGTTGCAACACATTGATGAGCAATG
CTTTTTTATAATGCCAACTTTGTACAAAAAAGCAGGCTCCACCATGGACGGAAGCCACTCCGCCGCCCTG
AAGCTGCAGCAGCTGCCACCTACCAGCTCCTCTAGCGCCGTGTCCGAGGCCTCTTTCAGCTACAAGGAGA
ACCTGATCGGCGCCCTGCTGGCCATCTTTGGCCACCTGGTGGTGTCCATCGCCCTGAATCTGCAGAAGTA
CTGCCACATCCGGCTGGCCGGCTCTAAGGACCCAAGAGCCTATTTCAAGACCAAGACATGGTGGCTGGGC
CTGTTTCTGATGCTGCTGGGAGAGCTGGGCGTGTTCGCAAGCTATGCCTTTGCCCCCCTGTCCCTGATCG
TGCCTCTGAGCGCCGTGTCCGTGATCGCCTCTGCCATCATCGGCATCATCTTCATCAAGGAGAAGTGGAA
GCCCAAGGATTTCCTGCGGAGATACGTGCTGAGCTTTGTGGGATGCGGACTGGCAGTGGTGGGAACCTAT
CTGCTGGTGACATTCGCCCCTAACTCTCACGAGAAGATGACCGGCGAGAATGTGACACGGCACCTGGTGA
GCTGGCCATTTCTGCTGTACATGCTGGTGGAGATCATCCTGTTCTGTCTGCTGCTGTACTTTTATAAGGA
GAAGAACGCTAACAATATCGTGGTCATCCTGCTGCTGGTGGCCCTGCTGGGCAGCATGACCGTGGTGACA
GTGAAGGCCGTGGCCGGCATGCTGGTGCTGTCCATCCAGGGCAATCTGCAGCTGGACTACCCTATCTTCT
ATGTGATGTTCGTGTGCATGGTGGCAACCGCCGTGTACCAGGCAGCCTTCCTGTCTCAGGCCAGCCAGAT
GTACGATTCCTCTCTGATCGCCTCCGTGGGCTATATCCTGTCTACCACAATCGCCATCACAGCCGGCGCC
ATCTTCTATCTGGACTTTATCGGCGAGGATGTGCTGCACATCTGCATGTTCGCCCTGGGCTGTCTGATCG
CCTTCCTGGGCGTGTTTCTGATCACCAGGAACCGCAAGAAGCCAATCCCCTTTGAGCCATACATCTCCAT
GGACGCCATGCCCGGCATGCAGAATATGCACGATAAGGGCATGACAGTGCAGCCCGAGCTGAAGGCCTCC
TTTTCTTACGGCGCCCTGGAGAACAATGATAACATCAGCGAGATCTATGCCCCTGCCACCCTGCCAGTGA
TGCAGGAGGAGCACGGAAGCAGGTCCGCCTCTGGAGTGCCTTATCGCGTGCTGGAGCACACAAAGAAGGA
GGACCCAGCTTTCTTGTACAAAGTTGGCATTATAAGAAAGCATTGCTTATCAATTTGTTGCAACGAACAG
GTCACTATCAGTCAAAATAAAATCATTATTTGCCATCCAGCTGATATCCCCTATAGTGAGTCGTATTACA
TGGTCATAGCTGTTTCCTGGCAGCTCTGGCCCGTGTCTCAAAATCTCTGATGTTACATTGCACAAGATAA
AAATATATCATCATGAACAATAAAACTGTCTGCTTACATAAACAGTAATACAAGGGGTGTTATGAGCCAT
ATTCAACGGGAAACGTCGAGGCCGCGATTAAATTCCAACATGGATGCTGATTTATATGGGTATAAATGGG
CTCGCGATAATGTCGGGCAATCAGGTGCGACAATCTATCGCTTGTATGGGAAGCCCGATGCGCCAGAGTT
GTTTCTGAAACATGGCAAAGGTAGCGTTGCCAATGATGTTACAGATGAGATGGTCAGACTAAACTGGCTG
ACGGAATTTATGCCTCTTCCGACCATCAAGCATTTTATCCGTACTCCTGATGATGCATGGTTACTCACCA
CTGCGATCCCCGGAAAAACAGCATTCCAGGTATTAGAAGAATATCCTGATTCAGGTGAAAATATTGTTGA
TGCGCTGGCAGTGTTCCTGCGCCGGTTGCATTCGATTCCTGTTTGTAATTGTCCTTTTAACAGCGATCGC
GTATTTCGTCTCGCTCAGGCGCAATCACGAATGAATAACGGTTTGGTTGATGCGAGTGATTTTGATGACG
AGCGTAATGGCTGGCCTGTTGAACAAGTCTGGAAAGAAATGCATAAACTTTTGCCATTCTCACCGGATTC
AGTCGTCACTCATGGTGATTTCTCACTTGATAACCTTATTTTTGACGAGGGGAAATTAATAGGTTGTATT
GATGTTGGACGAGTCGGAATCGCAGACCGATACCAGGATCTTGCCATCCTATGGAACTGCCTCGGTGAGT
TTTCTCCTTCATTACAGAAACGGCTTTTTCAAAAATATGGTATTGATAATCCTGATATGAATAAATTGCA
GTTTCATTTGATGCTCGATGAGTTTTTCTAATCAGAATTGGTTAATTGGTTGTAACACTGGCAGAGCATT
ACGCTGACTTGACGGGACGGCGCAAGCTCATGACCAAAATCCCTTAACGTGAGTTACGCGTCGTTCCACT
GAGCGTCAGACCCCGTAGAAAAGATCAAAGGATCTTCTTGAGATCCTTTTTTTCTGCGCGTAATCTGCTG
CTTGCAAACAAAAAAACCACCGCTACCAGCGGTGGTTTGTTTGCCGGATCAAGAGCTACCAACTCTTTTT
CCGAAGGTAACTGGCTTCAGCAGAGCGCAGATACCAAATACTGTTCTTCTAGTGTAGCCGTAGTTAGGCC
ACCACTTCAAGAACTCTGTAGCACCGCCTACATACCTCGCTCTGCTAATCCTGTTACCAGTGGCTGCTGC
CAGTGGCGATAAGTCGTGTCTTACCGGGTTGGACTCAAGACGATAGTTACCGGATAAGGCGCAGCGGTCG
GGCTGAACGGGGGGTTCGTGCACACAGCCCAGCTTGGAGCGAACGACCTACACCGAACTGAGATACCTAC
AGCGTGAGCTATGAGAAAGCGCCACGCTTCCCGAAGGGAGAAAGGCGGACAGGTATCCGGTAAGCGGCAG
GGTCGGAACAGGAGAGCGCACGAGGGAGCTTCCAGGGGGAAACGCCTGGTATCTTTATAGTCCTGTCGGG
TTTCGCCACCTCTGACTTGAGCGTCGATTTTTGTGATGCTCGTCAGGGGGGCGGAGCCTATGGAAAAACG
CCAGCAACGCGGCCTTTTTACGGTTCCTGGCCTTTTGCTGGCCTTTTGCTCACATGTT
