>Addgene plasmid #132291 | pDONR221-NIPAL3 | depositor partial sequence | sequence record 253982 | Codon-optimized ORF of NIPAL3
ATGGACGGAAGCCACTCCGCCGCCCTGAAGCTGCAGCAGCTGCCACCTACCAGCTCCTCTAGCGCCGTGT
CCGAGGCCTCTTTCAGCTACAAGGAGAACCTGATCGGCGCCCTGCTGGCCATCTTTGGCCACCTGGTGGT
GTCCATCGCCCTGAATCTGCAGAAGTACTGCCACATCCGGCTGGCCGGCTCTAAGGACCCAAGAGCCTAT
TTCAAGACCAAGACATGGTGGCTGGGCCTGTTTCTGATGCTGCTGGGAGAGCTGGGCGTGTTCGCAAGCT
ATGCCTTTGCCCCCCTGTCCCTGATCGTGCCTCTGAGCGCCGTGTCCGTGATCGCCTCTGCCATCATCGG
CATCATCTTCATCAAGGAGAAGTGGAAGCCCAAGGATTTCCTGCGGAGATACGTGCTGAGCTTTGTGGGA
TGCGGACTGGCAGTGGTGGGAACCTATCTGCTGGTGACATTCGCCCCTAACTCTCACGAGAAGATGACCG
GCGAGAATGTGACACGGCACCTGGTGAGCTGGCCATTTCTGCTGTACATGCTGGTGGAGATCATCCTGTT
CTGTCTGCTGCTGTACTTTTATAAGGAGAAGAACGCTAACAATATCGTGGTCATCCTGCTGCTGGTGGCC
CTGCTGGGCAGCATGACCGTGGTGACAGTGAAGGCCGTGGCCGGCATGCTGGTGCTGTCCATCCAGGGCA
ATCTGCAGCTGGACTACCCTATCTTCTATGTGATGTTCGTGTGCATGGTGGCAACCGCCGTGTACCAGGC
AGCCTTCCTGTCTCAGGCCAGCCAGATGTACGATTCCTCTCTGATCGCCTCCGTGGGCTATATCCTGTCT
ACCACAATCGCCATCACAGCCGGCGCCATCTTCTATCTGGACTTTATCGGCGAGGATGTGCTGCACATCT
GCATGTTCGCCCTGGGCTGTCTGATCGCCTTCCTGGGCGTGTTTCTGATCACCAGGAACCGCAAGAAGCC
AATCCCCTTTGAGCCATACATCTCCATGGACGCCATGCCCGGCATGCAGAATATGCACGATAAGGGCATG
ACAGTGCAGCCCGAGCTGAAGGCCTCCTTTTCTTACGGCGCCCTGGAGAACAATGATAACATCAGCGAGA
TCTATGCCCCTGCCACCCTGCCAGTGATGCAGGAGGAGCACGGAAGCAGGTCCGCCTCTGGAGTGCCTTA
TCGCGTGCTGGAGCACACAAAGAAGGAG
